>Addgene plasmid #101478 | pDONR221-HOXB3 | depositor full sequence | sequence record 191417 | Full Sequence
ATGCAGAAAGCCACCTACTACGACAACGCCGCCGCTGCCCTGTTCGGAGGCTACAGCAGCTACCCCGGCA
GCAACGGCTTCGGCTTCGACGTGCCTCCTCAGCCTCCCTTCCAGGCCGCTACACACCTGGAGGGCGACTA
CCAGAGAAGCGCTTGCAGCCTGCAGAGCCTGGGCAACGCTGCCCCCCACGCCAAGTCTAAGGAGCTGAAT
GGATCTTGCATGAGGCCCGGCCTGGCCCCTGAGCCTCTGAGCGCCCCTCCCGGCTCACCCCCTCCTTCTG
CCGCTCCTACATCTGCTACAAGCAACTCTTCTAACGGCGGCGGCCCCTCCAAGAGCGGCCCCCCCAAGTG
CGGCCCCGGCACCAACAGCACCCTGACCAAGCAGATCTTCCCCTGGATGAAGGAGAGCAGACAGACCAGC
AAGCTGAAGAACAACTCTCCCGGAACAGCTGAAGGCTGTGGAGGGGGAGGTGGAGGAGGCGGAGGAGGAG
GTTCAGGCGGATCTGGAGGCGGCGGTGGTGGAGGTGGCGGTGGAGATAAAAGCCCACCTGGAAGCGCCGC
CAGCAAGAGAGCCAGAACCGCCTACACCAGCGCCCAGCTGGTGGAGCTGGAGAAGGAGTTCCACTTCAAC
AGATACCTGTGCAGACCCAGAAGAGTGGAGATGGCCAACCTGCTGAACCTGAGCGAGAGACAGATCAAGA
TCTGGTTCCAGAACAGAAGAATGAAGTACAAGAAGGACCAGAAGGCCAAGGGCCTGGCTAGCAGCAGCGG
AGGCCCTAGCCCCGCCGGCAGCCCTCCCCAGCCTATGCAGAGCACAGCCGGCTTCATGAATGCCCTTCAC
AGCATGACCCCCAGCTACGAGAGCCCCTCTCCCCCCGCCTTTGGCAAGGCTCACCAGAACGCCTACGCCC
TGCCCAGCAACTACCAGCCCCCTCTGAAGGGCTGTGGCGCCCCACAGAAGTACCCTCCTACCCCCGCCCC
CGAGTACGAACCCCACGTGCTGCAGGCCAATGGAGGCGCCTATGGAACCCCTACAATGCAGGGCTCTCCT
GTGTACGTGGGAGGGGGCGGCTACGCTGATCCCCTGCCCCCACCCGCCGGACCCAGCCTGTACGGACTGA
ATCACCTGTCCCACCATCCCAGCGGCAATCTGGACTACAACGGCGCTCCTCCTATGGCTCCCAGCCAGCA
CCACGGCCCCTGTGAGCCCCACCCTACCTACACAGATCTGAGCAGCCACCATGCTCCTCCCCCCCAGGGC
AGAATCCAGGAGGCCCCCAAGCTGACCCACCTGTATACCCAGCTTTCTTGTACAAAGTTGGCATTATAAG
AAAGCATTGCTTATCAATTTGTTGCAACGAACAGGTCACTATCAGTCAAAATAAAATCATTATTTGCCAT
CCAGCTGATATCCCCTATAGTGAGTCGTATTACATGGTCATAGCTGTTTCCTGGCAGCTCTGGCCCGTGT
CTCAAAATCTCTGATGTTACATTGCACAAGATAAAAATATATCATCATGAACAATAAAACTGTCTGCTTA
CATAAACAGTAATACAAGGGGTGTTATGAGCCATATTCAACGGGAAACGTCGAGGCCGCGATTAAATTCC
AACATGGATGCTGATTTATATGGGTATAAATGGGCTCGCGATAATGTCGGGCAATCAGGTGCGACAATCT
ATCGCTTGTATGGGAAGCCCGATGCGCCAGAGTTGTTTCTGAAACATGGCAAAGGTAGCGTTGCCAATGA
TGTTACAGATGAGATGGTCAGACTAAACTGGCTGACGGAATTTATGCCTCTTCCGACCATCAAGCATTTT
ATCCGTACTCCTGATGATGCATGGTTACTCACCACTGCGATCCCCGGAAAAACAGCATTCCAGGTATTAG
AAGAATATCCTGATTCAGGTGAAAATATTGTTGATGCGCTGGCAGTGTTCCTGCGCCGGTTGCATTCGAT
TCCTGTTTGTAATTGTCCTTTTAACAGCGATCGCGTATTTCGTCTCGCTCAGGCGCAATCACGAATGAAT
AACGGTTTGGTTGATGCGAGTGATTTTGATGACGAGCGTAATGGCTGGCCTGTTGAACAAGTCTGGAAAG
AAATGCATAAACTTTTGCCATTCTCACCGGATTCAGTCGTCACTCATGGTGATTTCTCACTTGATAACCT
TATTTTTGACGAGGGGAAATTAATAGGTTGTATTGATGTTGGACGAGTCGGAATCGCAGACCGATACCAG
GATCTTGCCATCCTATGGAACTGCCTCGGTGAGTTTTCTCCTTCATTACAGAAACGGCTTTTTCAAAAAT
ATGGTATTGATAATCCTGATATGAATAAATTGCAGTTTCATTTGATGCTCGATGAGTTTTTCTAATCAGA
ATTGGTTAATTGGTTGTAACACTGGCAGAGCATTACGCTGACTTGACGGGACGGCGCAAGCTCATGACCA
AAATCCCTTAACGTGAGTTACGCGTCGTTCCACTGAGCGTCAGACCCCGTAGAAAAGATCAAAGGATCTT
CTTGAGATCCTTTTTTTCTGCGCGTAATCTGCTGCTTGCAAACAAAAAAACCACCGCTACCAGCGGTGGT
TTGTTTGCCGGATCAAGAGCTACCAACTCTTTTTCCGAAGGTAACTGGCTTCAGCAGAGCGCAGATACCA
AATACTGTTCTTCTAGTGTAGCCGTAGTTAGGCCACCACTTCAAGAACTCTGTAGCACCGCCTACATACC
TCGCTCTGCTAATCCTGTTACCAGTGGCTGCTGCCAGTGGCGATAAGTCGTGTCTTACCGGGTTGGACTC
AAGACGATAGTTACCGGATAAGGCGCAGCGGTCGGGCTGAACGGGGGGTTCGTGCACACAGCCCAGCTTG
GAGCGAACGACCTACACCGAACTGAGATACCTACAGCGTGAGCTATGAGAAAGCGCCACGCTTCCCGAAG
GGAGAAAGGCGGACAGGTATCCGGTAAGCGGCAGGGTCGGAACAGGAGAGCGCACGAGGGAGCTTCCAGG
GGGAAACGCCTGGTATCTTTATAGTCCTGTCGGGTTTCGCCACCTCTGACTTGAGCGTCGATTTTTGTGA
TGCTCGTCAGGGGGGCGGAGCCTATGGAAAAACGCCAGCAACGCGGCCTTTTTACGGTTCCTGGCCTTTT
GCTGGCCTTTTGCTCACATGTTCTTTCCTGCGTTATCCCCTGATTCTGTGGATAACCGTATTACCGCCTT
TGAGTGAGCTGATACCGCTCGCCGCAGCCGAACGACCGAGCGCAGCGAGTCAGTGAGCGAGGAAGCGGAA
GAGCGCCCAATACGCAAACCGCCTCTCCCCGCGCGTTGGCCGATTCATTAATGCAGCTGGCACGACAGGT
TTCCCGACTGGAAAGCGGGCAGTGAGCGCAACGCAATTAATACGCGTACCGCTAGCCAGGAAGAGTTTGT
AGAAACGCAAAAAGGCCATCCGTCAGGATGGCCTTCTGCTTAGTTTGATGCCTGGCAGTTTATGGCGGGC
GTCCTGCCCGCCACCCTCCGGGCCGTTGCTTCACAACGTTCAAATCCGCTCCCGGCGGATTTGTCCTACT
CAGGAGAGCGTTCACCGACAAACAACAGATAAAACGAAAGGCCCAGTCTTCCGACTGAGCCTTTCGTTTT
ATTTGATGCCTGGCAGTTCCCTACTCTCGCGTTAACGCTAGCATGGATGTTTTCCCAGTCACGACGTTGT
AAAACGACGGCCAGTCTTAAGCTCGGGCCCCAAATAATGATTTTATTTTGACTGATAGTGACCTGTTCGT
TGCAACAAATTGATGAGCAATGCTTTTTTATAATGCCAACTTTGTACAAAAAAGCAGGCTTA
Features (pLannotate 1.2.2; 10 found; start..end, strand, type, name):
      1..1293    +  CDS            HOXB3: HXB3_HUMAN - Also known as HOX2G. Experimental evidence at transcript level: Swiss-Prot protein existence level 2. Sequence-specific transcription factor which is part of a developmental regulatory system that provides cells with specific positional identities on the anterior-posterior axis. From Homo sapiens (Human).
   1297..1396    -  protein_bind   attL2: mutant version of attL; recombination site for the Gateway® LR reaction LR Clonase™
   1414..1432    -  promoter       T7 promoter: promoter for bacteriophage T7 RNA polymerase
   1566..2375    +  CDS            KanR: aminoglycoside phosphotransferase; aph(3')-Ia; confers resistance to kanamycin in bacteria or G418 (Geneticin®) in eukaryotes
   2522..3110    +  rep_origin     ori: high-copy-number ColE1/pMB1/pBR322/pUC origin of replication
   3293..3385    +  CDS            lacI (fragment): lac repressor; lacI; The lac repressor binds to the lac operator to inhibit transcription in E. coli. This inhibition can be relieved by adding lactose or isopropyl-β-D-thiogalactopyranoside (IPTG).
   3440..3467    -  terminator     rrnB T2 terminator: transcription terminator T2 from the E. coli rrnB gene
   3599..3642    +  terminator     rrnB T1 terminator: Escherichia coli rrnB; transcription terminator T1 from the E. coli rrnB gene
   3689..3725    -  CDS            lacZα (fragment): LacZα fragment of β-galactosidase; lacZ fragment
   3741..3840    +  protein_bind   attL1: mutant version of attL; recombination site for the Gateway® LR reaction LR Clonase™
