[The description below was written by a language model from this plasmid's Addgene catalogue record and pLannotate feature annotations shown in this document.]
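Description:
pDONR221-HOXB3 is a Gateway entry clone built on the Invitrogen pDONR221 backbone, carrying the human HOXB3 open reading frame as part of the Human TFome Collection of transcription factor ORFs. The 3,842-nt plasmid is maintained in E. coli through a high-copy ColE1/pUC-type origin and selected with kanamycin via an aph(3')-Ia (KanR) cassette. It has no eukaryotic promoter or mammalian selection element, so it serves as a shuttling and storage vector rather than an expression construct.

The HOXB3 coding sequence (1,293 nt in the annotated map) encodes a homeobox, sequence-specific transcription factor involved in anterior-posterior positional identity. It sits between attL1 and attL2, the recombination sites used by LR Clonase to transfer the ORF directionally into any attR-containing destination vector. The insert was produced by gene synthesis, and the last nucleotide of the stop codon was removed so that the reading frame continues through the recombination site, allowing C-terminal fusions to tags or reporters supplied by the destination vector. Upstream of attL1 lie the rrnB T1 and T2 terminators, which insulate the insert from read-through transcription from the backbone. A T7 promoter lies beyond attL2, oriented back toward the insert, and M13 forward and reverse primer sites are recorded for sequencing across the cassette. Short lacI and lacZα fragments are annotated as backbone remnants with no stated function.

Its typical use is as a donor for LR recombination into expression vectors, for example to overexpress HOXB3 in the cell fate engineering studies for which the library was assembled.
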