Addgene plasmid #101478: pDONR221-HOXB3
Purpose: Donor Vector containing HOXB3 transcription factor, part of the Human TFome Collection
Depositing lab: George Church. Depositing organization: Harvard Medical School. Publication: A comprehensive library of human transcription factors for cell fate engineering. Ng AHM, Khoshakhlagh P, Rojo Arias JE, Pasquini G, Wang K, Swiersy A, Shipman SL, Appleton E, Kiaee K, Kohman RE, Vernet A, Dysart M, Leeper K, Saylor W, Huang JY, Graveline A, Taipale J, Hill DE, Vidal M, Melero-Martin JM, Busskamp V, Church GM. Nat Biotechnol. 2021 Apr;39(4):510-519. doi: 10.1038/s41587-020-0742-6. Epub 2020 Nov 30. PubMed 33257861.
Backbone
  Vector backbone: pDONR221
  Backbone manufacturer: Invitrogen
  Vector type: Gateway shuttling vector
Growth in bacteria
  Bacterial resistance: Kanamycin, 50 μg/mL
  Growth temperature: 37°C
  Growth strain: DH5alpha
  Copy number: High Copy
Gene/Insert
  Gene/Insert name: HOXB3 (alt name: P14651 (Uniprot ID))
  Species: H. sapiens (human)
  Mutation: Last nucleotide of stop codon removed to allow for Gateway C-terminal fusions
  Entrez Gene: HOXB3 (a.k.a. HOX2, HOX2G, Hox-2.7)
  Cloning method: Gateway Cloning
  Sequencing primers: 5′ M13F(-21); 3′ M13R
Terms and licenses: Academic/Nonprofit Terms; Industry Terms: Not Available to Industry
Depositor comments: Harvard generated by gene synthesis
How to cite: pDONR221-HOXB3 was a gift from George Church (Addgene plasmid # 101478 ; http://n2t.net/addgene:101478 ; RRID:Addgene_101478)
