>Addgene plasmid #101478 | pDONR221-HOXB3 | depositor partial sequence | sequence record 191418 | insert
ATGCAGAAAGCCACCTACTACGACAACGCCGCCGCTGCCCTGTTCGGAGGCTACAGCAGCTACCCCGGCA
GCAACGGCTTCGGCTTCGACGTGCCTCCTCAGCCTCCCTTCCAGGCCGCTACACACCTGGAGGGCGACTA
CCAGAGAAGCGCTTGCAGCCTGCAGAGCCTGGGCAACGCTGCCCCCCACGCCAAGTCTAAGGAGCTGAAT
GGATCTTGCATGAGGCCCGGCCTGGCCCCTGAGCCTCTGAGCGCCCCTCCCGGCTCACCCCCTCCTTCTG
CCGCTCCTACATCTGCTACAAGCAACTCTTCTAACGGCGGCGGCCCCTCCAAGAGCGGCCCCCCCAAGTG
CGGCCCCGGCACCAACAGCACCCTGACCAAGCAGATCTTCCCCTGGATGAAGGAGAGCAGACAGACCAGC
AAGCTGAAGAACAACTCTCCCGGAACAGCTGAAGGCTGTGGAGGGGGAGGTGGAGGAGGCGGAGGAGGAG
GTTCAGGCGGATCTGGAGGCGGCGGTGGTGGAGGTGGCGGTGGAGATAAAAGCCCACCTGGAAGCGCCGC
CAGCAAGAGAGCCAGAACCGCCTACACCAGCGCCCAGCTGGTGGAGCTGGAGAAGGAGTTCCACTTCAAC
AGATACCTGTGCAGACCCAGAAGAGTGGAGATGGCCAACCTGCTGAACCTGAGCGAGAGACAGATCAAGA
TCTGGTTCCAGAACAGAAGAATGAAGTACAAGAAGGACCAGAAGGCCAAGGGCCTGGCTAGCAGCAGCGG
AGGCCCTAGCCCCGCCGGCAGCCCTCCCCAGCCTATGCAGAGCACAGCCGGCTTCATGAATGCCCTTCAC
AGCATGACCCCCAGCTACGAGAGCCCCTCTCCCCCCGCCTTTGGCAAGGCTCACCAGAACGCCTACGCCC
TGCCCAGCAACTACCAGCCCCCTCTGAAGGGCTGTGGCGCCCCACAGAAGTACCCTCCTACCCCCGCCCC
CGAGTACGAACCCCACGTGCTGCAGGCCAATGGAGGCGCCTATGGAACCCCTACAATGCAGGGCTCTCCT
GTGTACGTGGGAGGGGGCGGCTACGCTGATCCCCTGCCCCCACCCGCCGGACCCAGCCTGTACGGACTGA
ATCACCTGTCCCACCATCCCAGCGGCAATCTGGACTACAACGGCGCTCCTCCTATGGCTCCCAGCCAGCA
CCACGGCCCCTGTGAGCCCCACCCTACCTACACAGATCTGAGCAGCCACCATGCTCCTCCCCCCCAGGGC
AGAATCCAGGAGGCCCCCAAGCTGACCCACCTGTA
